Addgene plasmid #87526: pTALE-STAR-T_RFP entry
Purpose: (Empty Backbone) Destination vector for domain insertion
Depositing lab: Steve Pollard. Depositing organization: University of Edinburgh. Publication: STAR: a simple TAL effector assembly reaction using isothermal assembly. Gogolok S, Garcia-Diaz C, Pollard SM. Sci Rep. 2016 Sep 12;6:33209. doi: 10.1038/srep33209. PubMed 27615025.
Backbone
  Vector backbone: pCAG-GFP-IRES-puro
  Vector type: TALEN, Synthetic Biology ; TALE empty functional domain
  Selectable markers: RFP under bacterial promoter
Growth in bacteria
  Bacterial resistance: Ampicillin, 100 μg/mL
  Growth temperature: 37°C
  Growth strain: DH5alpha
  Copy number: High Copy
Gene/Insert
  Gene/Insert name: None
Terms and licenses: Academic/Nonprofit Terms; Industry Terms: Not Available to Industry
How to cite: pTALE-STAR-T_RFP entry was a gift from Steve Pollard (Addgene plasmid # 87526 ; http://n2t.net/addgene:87526 ; RRID:Addgene_87526)
