[The description below was written by a language model from this plasmid's Addgene catalogue record and pLannotate feature annotations shown in this document.]
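Description:
pTALE-STAR-T_RFP entry is an empty destination vector from the STAR (simple TAL effector assembly reaction) system, built on a pCAG-GFP-IRES-puro backbone and intended as a mammalian expression scaffold for TALE proteins into which a functional domain of choice can be inserted. It is propagated in E. coli as a high-copy plasmid through a ColE1/pUC-type origin and selected with ampicillin via the β-lactamase gene. No GFP, IRES or puromycin resistance features are annotated in the 7.2 kb sequence, so these parts of the parental backbone appear not to have been retained. An SV40 origin and SV40 polyadenylation signals remain.

The expression unit is driven by the CAG arrangement: CMV enhancer, chicken β-actin promoter and a chimeric β-actin/β-globin intron. It is followed by an N-terminal 3xFLAG tag and fragments matching the Xanthomonas TAL effectors AvrXa10 and AvrBs3. These most likely represent the N- and C-terminal TALE flanking regions that frame the DNA-binding repeat array, although the record does not state which repeats, if any, are present. Downstream of the TALE C-terminal fragment sits a BioBrick-flanked bacterial cassette consisting of a CAP site, lac promoter and operator, mRFP1, and the rrnB T1 and T7Te terminators, ahead of a bGH poly(A) signal. This cassette makes colonies red and serves as a visual placeholder: by the usual logic of such designs, replacing it with an effector domain should give non-red colonies, allowing recombinants to be screened. The catalogue accordingly lists RFP under a bacterial promoter as the marker. The short TetR and lacI annotations are probably incidental sequence matches. The vector is used to create custom TALE fusion proteins for synthetic biology and genome-targeting work.
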