Features (pLannotate 1.2.2; 30 found; start..end, strand, type, name):
      1..380     +  enhancer       CMV enhancer: human cytomegalovirus immediate early enhancer
    383..658     +  promoter       chicken β-actin promoter: No description available
    659..1667    +  intron         chimeric intron: chimera between introns from chicken β-actin and rabbit β-globin
   1740..1805    +  CDS            3xFLAG: three tandem FLAG® epitope tags, followed by an enterokinase cleavage site
   1857..2267    +  CDS            avrXa10 (fragment): AVX10_XANOO - Experimental evidence at protein level: Swiss-Prot protein existence level 1. Avirulence protein. Induces the hypersensitive response (HR)in rice plants carrying the resistance gene Xa10. Activity depends on the presence of the core repeat domains; replacement with repeat domains from other proteins (AvrBs3 of X.euvesicatoria (AC P14727) or AvrXa7 of this organism) does not elicit the HR. Probably acts as a transcription factor in its host plant (rice) to induce plant resistance or disease. From Xanthomonas oryzae pv. oryzae.
   2301..2327    +  CDS            TetR (fragment): tetracycline resistance regulatory protein; tetR
   2420..2608    +  CDS            avrBs3 (fragment): AVRB3_XANEU - Experimental evidence at protein level: Swiss-Prot protein existence level 1. Avirulence protein. Acts as a transcription factor in C.annuum plants. In susceptible plants lacking the Bs3 resistance gene induces expression of a number of genes, including genes homologous to a family of auxin-induced genes, alpha-expansin genes, pectate lyase, anthocyanidin glucoside rhamnosyl transferase and at least one transcription factor, UPA20. Their expression leads to plant hypertrophy in mesophyll cells, probably mainly mediated by UPA20 (PubMed:17962565). In resistant plants induces the h
   2671..2692    +  misc_feature   BioBrick prefix: BioBrick prefix for parts that do not start with "ATG"
   2693..2780    +  CDS            lacI (fragment): lac repressor; lacI; The lac repressor binds to the lac operator to inhibit transcription in E. coli. This inhibition can be relieved by adding lactose or isopropyl-β-D-thiogalactopyranoside (IPTG).
   2793..2814    +  protein_bind   CAP binding site: CAP binding activates transcription in the presence of cAMP. E. coli catabolite activator protein
   2829..2859    +  promoter       lac promoter: promoter for the E. coli lac operon
   2867..2883    +  protein_bind   lac operator: The lac repressor binds to the lac operator to inhibit transcription in E. coli. This inhibition can be relieved by adding lactose or isopropyl-β-D-thiogalactopyranoside (IPTG). lac repressor encoded by lacI
   2919..3593    +  CDS            mRFP1: mRFP1 is a basic (constitutively fluorescent) red fluorescent protein published in 2002, derived from Discosoma sp.. It is reported to be a somewhat slowly-maturing monomer with low acid sensitivity.
   3641..3712    +  terminator     rrnB T1 terminator: transcription terminator T1 from the E. coli rrnB gene
   3728..3755    +  terminator     T7Te terminator: phage T7 early transcription terminator
   3762..3782    +  misc_feature   BioBrick suffix: universal suffix for all parts
   3821..4045    +  polyA_signal   bGH poly(A) signal: bovine growth hormone polyadenylation signal
   4049..4065    +  promoter       SV40 promoter (fragment): SV40 enhancer and early promoter
   4116..4132    -  protein_bind   lac operator: The lac repressor binds to the lac operator to inhibit transcription in E. coli. This inhibition can be relieved by adding lactose or isopropyl-β-D-thiogalactopyranoside (IPTG). lac repressor encoded by lacI
   4140..4170    -  promoter       lac promoter: promoter for the E. coli lac operon
   4185..4206    -  protein_bind   CAP binding site: CAP binding activates transcription in the presence of cAMP. E. coli catabolite activator protein
   4219..4258    -  CDS            lacI (fragment): lac repressor; lacI; The lac repressor binds to the lac operator to inhibit transcription in E. coli. This inhibition can be relieved by adding lactose or isopropyl-β-D-thiogalactopyranoside (IPTG).
   4265..4287    +  promoter       SV40 promoter (fragment): SV40 enhancer and early promoter
   4311..4446    +  rep_origin     SV40 ori: SV40 origin of replication
   4466..4600    +  polyA_signal   SV40 poly(A) signal: SV40 polyadenylation signal
   4602..4656    -  CDS            lacI (fragment): lac repressor; lacI; The lac repressor binds to the lac operator to inhibit transcription in E. coli. This inhibition can be relieved by adding lactose or isopropyl-β-D-thiogalactopyranoside (IPTG).
   4839..5427    -  rep_origin     ori: high-copy-number ColE1/pMB1/pBR322/pUC origin of replication
   5598..6458    -  CDS            AmpR: β-lactamase; bla; confers resistance to ampicillin, carbenicillin, and related antibiotics
   6459..6475    -  promoter       AmpR promoter (fragment): bla
   7061..7195    +  polyA_signal   SV40 poly(A) signal: SV40 polyadenylation signal
>Addgene plasmid #87526 | pTALE-STAR-T_RFP entry | depositor full sequence | sequence record 170705 | Full Sequence
GACATTGATTATTGACTAGTTATTAATAGTAATCAATTACGGGGTCATTAGTTCATAGCCCATATATGGA
GTTCCGCGTTACATAACTTACGGTAAATGGCCCGCCTGGCTGACCGCCCAACGACCCCCGCCCATTGACG
TCAATAATGACGTATGTTCCCATAGTAACGCCAATAGGGACTTTCCATTGACGTCAATGGGTGGACTATT
TACGGTAAACTGCCCACTTGGCAGTACATCAAGTGTATCATATGCCAAGTACGCCCCCTATTGACGTCAA
TGACGGTAAATGGCCCGCCTGGCATTATGCCCAGTACATGACCTTATGGGACTTTCCTACTTGGCAGTAC
ATCTACGTATTAGTCATCGCTATTACCATGGGTCGAGGTGAGCCCCACGTTCTGCTTCACTCTCCCCATC
TCCCCCCCCTCCCCACCCCCAATTTTGTATTTATTTATTTTTTAATTATTTTGTGCAGCGATGGGGGCGG
GGGGGGGGGGGGCGCGCGCCAGGCGGGGCGGGGCGGGGCGAGGGGCGGGGCGGGGCGAGGCGGAGAGGTG
CGGCGGCAGCCAATCAGAGCGGCGCGCTCCGAAAGTTTCCTTTTATGGCGAGGCGGCGGCGGCGGCGGCC
CTATAAAAAGCGAAGCGCGCGGCGGGCGGGAGTCGCTGCGTTGCCTTCGCCCCGTGCCCCGCTCCGCGCC
GCCTCGCGCCGCCCGCCCCGGCTCTGACTGACCGCGTTACTCCCACAGGTGAGCGGGCGGGACGGCCCTT
CTCCTCCGGGCTGTAATTAGCGCTTGGTTTAATGACGGCTCGTTTCTTTTCTGTGGCTGCGTGAAAGCCT
TAAAGGGCTCCGGGAGGGCCCTTTGTGCGGGGGGGAGCGGCTCGGGGGGTGCGTGCGTGTGTGTGTGCGT
GGGGAGCGCCGCGTGCGGCCCGCGCTGCCCGGCGGCTGTGAGCGCTGCGGGCGCGGCGCGGGGCTTTGTG
CGCTCCGCGTGTGCGCGAGGGGAGCGCGGCCGGGGGCGGTGCCCCGCGGTGCGGGGGGGCTGCGAGGGGA
ACAAAGGCTGCGTGCGGGGTGTGTGCGTGGGGGGGTGAGCAGGGGGTGTGGGCGCGGCGGTCGGGCTGTA
ACCCCCCCCTGCACCCCCCTCCCCGAGTTGCTGAGCACGGCCCGGCTTCGGGTGCGGGGCTCCGTGCGGG
GCGTGGCGCGGGGCTCGCCGTGCCGGGCGGGGGGTGGCGGCAGGTGGGGGTGCCGGGCGGGGCGGGGCCG
CCTCGGGCCGGGGAGGGCTCGGGGGAGGGGCGCGGCGGCCCCGGAGCGCCGGCGGCTGTCGAGGCGCGGC
GAGCCGCAGCCATTGCCTTTTATGGTAATCGTGCGAGAGGGCGCAGGGACTTCCTTTGTCCCAAATCTGG
CGGAGCCGAAATCTGGGAGGCGCCGCCGCACCCCCTCTAGCGGGCGCGGGCGAAGCGGTGCGGCGCCGGC
AGGAAGGAAATGGGCGGGGAGGGCCTTCGTGCGTCGCCGCGCCGCCGTCCCCTTCTCCATCTCCAGCCTC
GGGGCTGCCGCAGGGGGACGGCTGCCTTCGGGGGGGACGGGGCAGGGCGGGGTTCGGCTTCTGGCGTGTG
ACCGGCGGCTCTAGAGCCTCTGCTAACCATGTTCATGCCTTCTTCTTTTTCCTACAGCTCCTGGGCAACG
TGCTGGTTGTTGTGCTGTCTCATCATTTTGGCAAAGAATTCCTCGAGGCCGCCACCATGGACTACAAAGA
CCATGACGGTGATTATAAAGATCATGACATCGATTACAAGGATGACGATGACAAGATGGCCCCCAAGAAG
AAGAGGAAGGTGGGCATTCACCGCGGGGTACCTATGGTGGACTTGAGGACACTCGGTTATTCGCAACAGC
AACAGGAGAAAATCAAGCCTAAGGTCAGGAGCACCGTCGCGCAACACCACGAGGCGCTTGTGGGGCATGG
CTTCACTCATGCGCATATTGTCGCGCTTTCACAGCACCCTGCGGCGCTTGGGACGGTGGCTGTCAAATAC
CAAGATATGATTGCGGCCCTGCCCGAAGCCACGCACGAGGCAATTGTAGGGGTCGGTAAACAGTGGTCGG
GAGCGCGAGCACTTGAGGCGCTGCTGACTGTGGCGGGTGAGCTTAGGGGGCCTCCGCTCCAGCTCGACAC
CGGGCAGCTGCTGAAGATCGCGAAGAGAGGGGGAGTAACAGCGGTAGAGGCAGTGCACGCCTGGCGCAAT
GCGCTCACCGGGGCCCCCTTGAACCTGCAGGATACGTTTATCAGTGATAAAGTGTCAAGCATGACAAAGT
TGCAGCCGAATACAGTGGTATCCTGCAGGTGCTCTGTCAGGACCACGGGCTTACGCCACAACAGGTGGTG
GCGATTGCATCTAATGGAGGCGGACGCCCTGCCTTGGAGTCCATCGTAGCCCAATTGTCCAGGCCCGATC
CCGCGTTGGCTGCGTTAACGAATGACCATCTGGTGGCGTTGGCATGTCTTGGTGGACGACCCGCGCTCGA
TGCAGTCAAAAAGGGTCTGCCTCATGCTCCCGCATTGATCAAAAGAACCAACCGGCGGATTCCCGAGAGA
ACTTCCCATCGAGTCGCGGCTAGCCCCAAGAAGAAGAGAAAGGTGGAGGCCAGCGGTTCCGGACAGTAGA
GACGCCATTGGAATTCGCGGCCGCTTCTAGAGCAATACGCAAACCGCCTCTCCCCGCGCGTTGGCCGATT
CATTAATGCAGCTGGCACGACAGGTTTCCCGACTGGAAAGCGGGCAGTGAGCGCAACGCAATTAATGTGA
GTTAGCTCACTCATTAGGCACCCCAGGCTTTACACTTTATGCTTCCGGCTCGTATGTTGTGTGGAATTGT
GAGCGGATAACAATTTCACACATACTAGAGAAAGAGGAGAAATACTAGATGGCTTCCTCCGAAGACGTTA
TCAAAGAGTTCATGCGTTTCAAAGTTCGTATGGAAGGTTCCGTTAACGGTCACGAGTTCGAAATCGAAGG
TGAAGGTGAAGGTCGTCCGTACGAAGGTACCCAGACCGCTAAACTGAAAGTTACCAAAGGTGGTCCGCTG
CCGTTCGCTTGGGACATCCTGTCCCCGCAGTTCCAGTACGGTTCCAAAGCTTACGTTAAACACCCGGCTG
ACATCCCGGACTACCTGAAACTGTCCTTCCCGGAAGGTTTCAAATGGGAACGTGTTATGAACTTCGAAGA
CGGTGGTGTTGTTACCGTTACCCAGGACTCCTCCCTGCAAGACGGTGAGTTCATCTACAAAGTTAAACTG
CGTGGTACCAACTTCCCGTCCGACGGTCCGGTTATGCAGAAAAAAACCATGGGTTGGGAAGCTTCCACCG
AACGTATGTACCCGGAAGACGGTGCTCTGAAAGGTGAAATCAAAATGCGTCTGAAACTGAAAGACGGTGG
TCACTACGACGCTGAAGTTAAAACCACCTACATGGCTAAAAAACCGGTTCAGCTGCCGGGTGCTTACAAA
ACCGACATCAAACTGGACATCACCTCCCACAACGAAGACTACACCATCGTTGAACAGTACGAACGTGCTG
AAGGTCGTCACTCCACCGGTGCTTAATAACGCTGATAGTGCTAGTGTAGATCGCTACTAGAGCCAGGCAT
CAAATAAAACGAAAGGCTCAGTCGAAAGACTGGGCCTTTCGTTTTATCTGTTGTTTGTCGGTGAACGCTC
TCTACTAGAGTCACACTGGCTCACCTTCGGGTGGGCCTTTCTGCGTTTATATACTAGTAGCGGCCGCTGC
AGTCAGACCGTCTCAAGCTGAGCTCGCTGATCAGCCTCGACTGTGCCTTCTAGTTGCCAGCCATCTGTTG
TTTGCCCCTCCCCCGTGCCTTCCTTGACCCTGGAAGGTGCCACTCCCACTGTCCTTTCCTAATAAAATGA
GGAAATTGCATCGCATTGTCTGAGTAGGTGTCATTCTATTCTGGGGGGTGGGGTGGGGCAGGACAGCAAG
GGGGAGGATTGGGAAGACAATAGCAGGCATGCTGGGGATGCGGTGGGCTCTATGGCTTCTGAGGCGGAAA
GAACCTGCAGCCCAAGCTTGGCGTAATCATGGTCATAGCTGTTTCCTGTGTGAAATTGTTATCCGCTCAC
AATTCCACACAACATACGAGCCGGAAGCATAAAGTGTAAAGCCTGGGGTGCCTAATGAGTGAGCTAACTC
ACATTAATTGCGTTGCGCTCACTGCCCGCTTTCCAGTCGGGAAACCTGTCGTGCCAGCGGATCCGCATCT
CAATTAGTCAGCAACCATAGTCCCGCCCCTAACTCCGCCCATCCCGCCCCTAACTCCGCCCAGTTCCGCC
CATTCTCCGCCCCATGGCTGACTAATTTTTTTTATTTATGCAGAGGCCGAGGCCGCCTCGGCCTCTGAGC
TATTCCAGAAGTAGTGAGGAGGCTTTTTTGGAGGCCTAGGCTTTTGCAAAAAGCTAACTTGTTTATTGCA
GCTTATAATGGTTACAAATAAAGCAATAGCATCACAAATTTCACAAATAAAGCATTTTTTTCACTGCATT
CTAGTTGTGGTTTGTCCAAACTCATCAATGTATCTTATCATGTCTGGATCCGCTGCATTAATGAATCGGC
CAACGCGCGGGGAGAGGCGGTTTGCGTATTGGGCGCTCTTCCGCTTCCTCGCTCACTGACTCGCTGCGCT
CGGTCGTTCGGCTGCGGCGAGCGGTATCAGCTCACTCAAAGGCGGTAATACGGTTATCCACAGAATCAGG
GGATAACGCAGGAAAGAACATGTGAGCAAAAGGCCAGCAAAAGGCCAGGAACCGTAAAAAGGCCGCGTTG
CTGGCGTTTTTCCATAGGCTCCGCCCCCCTGACGAGCATCACAAAAATCGACGCTCAAGTCAGAGGTGGC
GAAACCCGACAGGACTATAAAGATACCAGGCGTTTCCCCCTGGAAGCTCCCTCGTGCGCTCTCCTGTTCC
GACCCTGCCGCTTACCGCATACCTGTCCGCCTTTCTCCCTTCGGGAAGCGTGGCGCTTTCTCAATGCTCA
CGCTGTAGGTATCTCAGTTCGGTGTAGGTCGTTCGCTCCAAGCTGGGCTGTGTGCACGAACCCCCCGTTC
AGCCCGACCGCTGCGCCTTATCCGGTAACTATCGTCTTGAGTCCAACCCGGTAAGACACGACTTATCGCC
ACTGGCAGCAGCCACTGGTAACAGGATTAGCAGAGCGAGGTATGTAGGCGGTGCTACAGAGTTCTTGAAG
TGGTGGCCTAACTACGGCTACACTAGAAGGACAGTATTTGGTATCTGCGCTCTGCTGAAGCCAGTTACCT
TCGGAAAAAGAGTTGGTAGCTCTTGATCCGGCAAACAAACCACCGCTGGTAGCGGTGGTTTTTTTGTTTG
CAAGCAGCAGATTACGCGCAGAAAAAAAGGATCTCAAGAAGATCCTTTGATCTTTTCTACGGGGTCTGAC
GCTCAGTGGAACGAAAACTCACGTTAAGGGATTTTGGTCATGAGATTATCAAAAAGGATCTTCACCTAGA
TCCTTTTAAATTAAAAATGAAGTTTTAAATCAATCTAAAGTATATATGAGTAAACTTGGTCTGACAGTTA
CCAATGCTTAATCAGTGAGGCACCTATCTCAGCGATCTGTCTATTTCGTTCATCCATAGTTGCCTGACTC
CCCGTCGTGTAGATAACTACGATACGGGAGGGCTTACCATCTGGCCCCAGTGCTGCAATGATACCGCGAG
ACCCACGCTCACCGGCTCCAGATTTATCAGCAATAAACCAGCCAGCCGGAAGGGCCGAGCGCAGAAGTGG
TCCTGCAACTTTATCCGCCTCCATCCAGTCTATTAATTGTTGCCGGGAAGCTAGAGTAAGTAGTTCGCCA
GTTAATAGTTTGCGCAACGTTGTTGCCATTGCTACAGGCATCGTGGTGTCACGCTCGTCGTTTGGTATGG
CTTCATTCAGCTCCGGTTCCCAACGATCAAGGCGAGTTACATGATCCCCCATGTTGTGCAAAAAAGCGGT
TAGCTCCTTCGGTCCTCCGATCGTTGTCAGAAGTAAGTTGGCCGCAGTGTTATCACTCATGGTTATGGCA
GCACTGCATAATTCTCTTACTGTCATGCCATCCGTAAGATGCTTTTCTGTGACTGGTGAGTACTCAACCA
AGTCATTCTGAGAATAGTGTATGCGGCGACCGAGTTGCTCTTGCCCGGCGTCAATACGGGATAATACCGC
GCCACATAGCAGAACTTTAAAAGTGCTCATCATTGGAAAACGTTCTTCGGGGCGAAAACTCTCAAGGATC
TTACCGCTGTTGAGATCCAGTTCGATGTAACCCACTCGTGCACCCAACTGATCTTCAGCATCTTTTACTT
TCACCAGCGTTTCTGGGTGAGCAAAAACAGGAAGGCAAAATGCCGCAAAAAAGGGAATAAGGGCGACACG
GAAATGTTGAATACTCATACTCTTCCTTTTTCAATGACCGCTTTGGAAAAACAAAGACTGTATTTCCTGG
AAATTAATGTTTATTCAATAAACTGTGTATTCAGCTATATCACATAGTGGTGAGGCTGAAATGAGGCGGG
AAGAGGCGGTTGGGGCTTAATTATATCAATTTGGGTGGCCCCACAGCGCCTCCAAGGCGCCAGTCCTGTT
TTGACAAGTTGCCTCTGGAAGCCTCTACAATGCCTCTCTTCTTTTTCTCCAGAGTAAGCGGAGGCCAGGG
GCCCCCGGCCTCTGCTTAATACTAAAAAAAACAGCTGTTGTCATAGTAATGATTGGGTGGAAACATTCCA
GGCCTGGGTGGAGAGGCTTTTTGCTTCCTCTTGCAAAACCACACTGACATTCCAGGCCTGGGTGGAGAGG
CTTTTTGCTTCCTCTTGCAAAACCACACTGCCCTCTGGAGGGCAGTTGCCTAGCAACTAACTAAAAGAGG
ATGTCGCACGGCCAGCTGCGGTCAGTTAGTCACTTCCTGCTTAACTGACTTGACATTTTCTATTTTAAGA
GTCGGGAGGAAAATTACTGTGTTGGAGGCCCTCCGCCATCTTCTGAAGCTGAATCGAATTAACTTGTTTA
TTGCAGCTTATAATGGTTACAAATAAAGCAATAGCATCACAAATTTCACAAATAAAGCATTTTTTTCACT
GCATTCTAGTTGTGGTTTGTCCAAACTCATCAATGTATCTTATCATGTCTGGATCTGATATCATCGTC
