>Addgene plasmid #87526 | pTALE-STAR-T_RFP entry | depositor partial sequence | sequence record 170706 | Functional TALE domains incl. RFP cassette/domain insertion site
ATGGACTACAAAGACCATGACGGTGATTATAAAGATCATGACATCGATTACAAGGATGACGATGACAAGA
TGGCCCCCAAGAAGAAGAGGAAGGTGGGCATTCACCGCGGGGTACCTATGGTGGACTTGAGGACACTCGG
TTATTCGCAACAGCAACAGGAGAAAATCAAGCCTAAGGTCAGGAGCACCGTCGCGCAACACCACGAGGCG
CTTGTGGGGCATGGCTTCACTCATGCGCATATTGTCGCGCTTTCACAGCACCCTGCGGCGCTTGGGACGG
TGGCTGTCAAATACCAAGATATGATTGCGGCCCTGCCCGAAGCCACGCACGAGGCAATTGTAGGGGTCGG
TAAACAGTGGTCGGGAGCGCGAGCACTTGAGGCGCTGCTGACTGTGGCGGGTGAGCTTAGGGGGCCTCCG
CTCCAGCTCGACACCGGGCAGCTGCTGAAGATCGCGAAGAGAGGGGGAGTAACAGCGGTAGAGGCAGTGC
ACGCCTGGCGCAATGCGCTCACCGGGGCCCCCTTGAACCTGCAGGATACGTTTATCAGTGATAAAGTGTC
AAGCATGACAAAGTTGCAGCCGAATACAGTGGTATCCTGCAGGTGCTCTGTCAGGACCACGGGCTTACGC
CACAACAGGTGGTGGCGATTGCATCTAATGGAGGCGGACGCCCTGCCTTGGAGTCCATCGTAGCCCAATT
GTCCAGGCCCGATCCCGCGTTGGCTGCGTTAACGAATGACCATCTGGTGGCGTTGGCATGTCTTGGTGGA
CGACCCGCGCTCGATGCAGTCAAAAAGGGTCTGCCTCATGCTCCCGCATTGATCAAAAGAACCAACCGGC
GGATTCCCGAGAGAACTTCCCATCGAGTCGCGGCTAGCCCCAAGAAGAAGAGAAAGGTGGAGGCCAGCGG
TTCCGGACAGTAGAGACGCCATTGGAATTCGCGGCCGCTTCTAGAGCAATACGCAAACCGCCTCTCCCCG
CGCGTTGGCCGATTCATTAATGCAGCTGGCACGACAGGTTTCCCGACTGGAAAGCGGGCAGTGAGCGCAA
CGCAATTAATGTGAGTTAGCTCACTCATTAGGCACCCCAGGCTTTACACTTTATGCTTCCGGCTCGTATG
TTGTGTGGAATTGTGAGCGGATAACAATTTCACACATACTAGAGAAAGAGGAGAAATACTAGATGGCTTC
CTCCGAAGACGTTATCAAAGAGTTCATGCGTTTCAAAGTTCGTATGGAAGGTTCCGTTAACGGTCACGAG
TTCGAAATCGAAGGTGAAGGTGAAGGTCGTCCGTACGAAGGTACCCAGACCGCTAAACTGAAAGTTACCA
AAGGTGGTCCGCTGCCGTTCGCTTGGGACATCCTGTCCCCGCAGTTCCAGTACGGTTCCAAAGCTTACGT
TAAACACCCGGCTGACATCCCGGACTACCTGAAACTGTCCTTCCCGGAAGGTTTCAAATGGGAACGTGTT
ATGAACTTCGAAGACGGTGGTGTTGTTACCGTTACCCAGGACTCCTCCCTGCAAGACGGTGAGTTCATCT
ACAAAGTTAAACTGCGTGGTACCAACTTCCCGTCCGACGGTCCGGTTATGCAGAAAAAAACCATGGGTTG
GGAAGCTTCCACCGAACGTATGTACCCGGAAGACGGTGCTCTGAAAGGTGAAATCAAAATGCGTCTGAAA
CTGAAAGACGGTGGTCACTACGACGCTGAAGTTAAAACCACCTACATGGCTAAAAAACCGGTTCAGCTGC
CGGGTGCTTACAAAACCGACATCAAACTGGACATCACCTCCCACAACGAAGACTACACCATCGTTGAACA
GTACGAACGTGCTGAAGGTCGTCACTCCACCGGTGCTTAATAACGCTGATAGTGCTAGTGTAGATCGCTA
CTAGAGCCAGGCATCAAATAAAACGAAAGGCTCAGTCGAAAGACTGGGCCTTTCGTTTTATCTGTTGTTT
GTCGGTGAACGCTCTCTACTAGAGTCACACTGGCTCACCTTCGGGTGGGCCTTTCTGCGTTTATATACTA
GTAGCGGCCGCTGCAGTCAGACCGTCTCAAGCT
