>Addgene plasmid #87526 | pTALE-STAR-T_RFP entry | depositor partial sequence | sequence record 170707 | half repeat encoding NG
CTTACGCCACAACAGGTGGTGGCGATTGCATCTAATGGAGGCGGACGCCCTGCCTTGGAG
