>Addgene plasmid #87526 | pTALE-STAR-T_RFP entry | addgene partial sequence | sequence record 174834 | Addgene NGS Result
GCCTCGGGCCGGGGAGGGCTCGGGGGAGGGGCGCGGCGGCCCCCGGAGCGCCGGCGGCTGTCGAGGCGCG
GCGAGCCGCAGCCATTGCCTTTTATGGTAATCGTGCGAGAGGGCGCAGGGACTTCCTTTGTCCCAAATCT
GTGCGGAGCCGAAATCTGGGAGGCGCCGCCGCACCCCCTCTAGCGGGCGCGGGGCGAAGCGGTGCGGCGC
CGGCAGGAAGGAAATGGGCGGGGAGGGCCTTCGTGCGTCGCCGCGCCGCCGTCCCCTTCTCCCTCTCCAG
CCTCGGGGCTGTCCGCGGGGGGACGGCTGCCTTCGGGGGGGACGGGGCAGGGCGGGGTTCGGCTTCTGGC
GTGTGACCGGCGGCTCTAGAGCCTCTGCTAACCATGTTCATGCCTTCTTCTTTTTCCTACAGCTCCTGGG
CAACGTGCTGGTTATTGTGCTGTCTCATCATTTTGGCAAAGAATTCCTCGAGGCCGCCACCATGGACTAC
AAAGACCATGACGGTGATTATAAAGATCATGACATCGATTACAAGGATGACGATGACAAGATGGCCCCCA
AGAAGAAGAGGAAGGTGGGCATTCACCGCGGGGTACCTATGGTGGACTTGAGGACACTCGGTTATTCGCA
ACAGCAACAGGAGAAAATCAAGCCTAAGGTCAGGAGCACCGTCGCGCAACACCACGAGGCGCTTGTGGGG
CATGGCTTCACTCATGCGCATATTGTCGCGCTTTCACAGCACCCTGCGGCGCTTGGGACGGTGGCTGTCA
AATACCAAGATATGATTGCGGCCCTGCCCGAAGCCACGCACGAGGCAATTGTAGGGGTCGGTAAACAGTG
GTCGGGAGCGCGAGCACTTGAGGCGCTGCTGACTGTGGCGGGTGAGCTTAGGGGGCCTCCGCTCCAGCTC
GACACCGGGCAGCTGCTGAAGATCGCGAAGAGAGGGGGAGTAACAGCGGTAGAGGCAGTGCACGCCTGGC
GCAATGCGCTCACCGGGGCCCCCTTGAACCTGCAGGATACGTTTATCAGTGATAAAGTGTCAAGCATGAC
AAAGTTGCAGCCGAATACAGTGGTATCCTGCAGGTGCTCTGTCAGGACCACGGGCTTACGCCACAACAGG
TGGTGGCGATTGCATCTAATGGAGGCGGACGCCCTGCCTTGGAGTCCATCGTAGCCCAATTGTCCAGGCC
CGATCCCGCGTTGGCTGCGTTAACGAATGACCATCTGGTGGCGTTGGCATGTCTTGGTGGACGACCCGCG
CTCGATGCAGTCAAAAAGGGTCTGCCTCATGCTCCCGCATTGATCAAAAGAACCAACCGGCGGATTCCCG
AGAGAACTTCCCATCGAGTCGCGGCTAGCCCCAAGAAGAAGAGAAAGGTGGAGGCCAGCGGTTCCGGACA
GTAGAGACGCCATTGGAATTCGCGGCCGCTTCTAGAGCAATACGCAAACCGCCTCTCCCCGCGCGTTGGC
CGATTCATTAATGCAGCTGGCACGACAGGTTTCCCGACTGGAAAGCGGGCAGTGAGCGCAACGCAATTAA
TGTGAGTTAGCTCACTCATTAGGCACCCCAGGCTTTACACTTTATGCTTCCGGCTCGTATGTTGTGTGGA
ATTGTGAGCGGATAACAATTTCACACATACTAGAGAAAGAGGAGAAATACTAGATGGCTTCCTCCGAAGA
CGTTATCAAAGAGTTCATGCGTTTCAAAGTTCGTATGGAAGGTTCCGTTAACGGTCACGAGTTCGAAATC
GAAGGTGAAGGTGAAGGTCGTCCGTACGAAGGTACCCAGACCGCTAAACTGAAAGTTACCAAAGGTGGTC
CGCTGCCGTTCGCTTGGGACATCCTGTCCCCGCAGTTCCAGTACGGTTCCAAAGCTTACGTTAAACACCC
GGCTGACATCCCGGACTACCTGAAACTGTCCTTCCCGGAAGGTTTCAAATGGGAACGTGTTATGAACTTC
GAAGACGGTGGTGTTGTTACCGTTACCCAGGACTCCTCCCTGCAAGACGGTGAGTTCATCTACAAAGTTA
AACTGCGTGGTACCAACTTCCCGTCCGACGGTCCGGTTATGCAGAAAAAAACCATGGGTTGGGAAGCTTC
CACCGAACGTATGTACCCGGAAGACGGTGCTCTGAAAGGTGAAATCAAAATGCGTCTGAAACTGAAAGAC
GGTGGTCACTACGACGCTGAAGTTAAAACCACCTACATGGCTAAAAAACCGGTTCAGCTGCCGGGTGCTT
ACAAAACCGACATCAAACTGGACATCACCTCCCACAACGAAGACTACACCATCGTTGAACAGTACGAACG
TGCTGAAGGTCGTCACTCCACCGGTGCTTAATAACGCTGATAGTGCTAGTGTAGATCGCTACTAGAGCCA
GGCATCAAATAAAACGAAAGGCTCAGTCGAAAGACTGGGCCTTTCGTTTTATCTGTTGTTTGTCGGTGAA
CGCTCTCTACTAGAGTCACACTGGCTCACCTTCGGGTGGGCCTTTCTGCGTTTATATACTAGTAGCGGCC
GCTGCAGTCAGACCGTCTCAAGCTGAGCTCGCTGATCAGCCTCGACTGTGCCTTCTAGTTGCCAGCCATC
TGTTGTTTGCCCCTCCCCCGTGCCTTCCTTGACCCTGGAAGGTGCCACTCCCACTGTCCTTTCCTAATAA
AATGAGGAAATTGCATCGCATTGTCTGAGTAGGTGTCATTCTATTCTGGGGGGTGGGGTGGGGCAGGACA
GCAAGGGGGAGGATTGGGAAGACAATAGCAGGCATGCTGGGGATGCGGTGGGCTCTATGGCTTCTGAGGC
GGAAAGAACCTGCAGCCCAAGCTTGGCGTAATCATGGTCATAGCTGTTTCCTGTGTGAAATTGTTATCCG
CTCACAATTCCACACAACATACGAGCCGGAAGCATAAAGTGTAAAGCCTGGGGTGCCTAATGAGTGAGCT
AACTCACATTAATTGCGTTGCGCTCACTGCCCGCTTTCCAGTCGGGAAACCTGTCGTGCCAGCGGATCCG
CATCTCAATTAGTCAGCAACCATAGTCCCGCCCCTAACTCCGCCCATCCCGCCCCTAACTCCGCCCAGTT
CCGCCCATTCTCCGCCCCATGGCTGACTAATTTTTTTTATTTATGCAGAGGCCGAGGCCGCCTCGGCCTC
TGAGCTATTCCAGAAGTAGTGAGGAGGCTTTTTTGGAGGCCTAGGCTTTTGCAAAAAGCTAACTTGTTTA
TTGCAGCTTATAATGGTTACAAATAAAGCAATAGCATCACAAATTTCACAAATAAAGCATTTTTTTCACT
GCATTCTAGTTGTGGTTTGTCCAAACTCATCAATGTATCTTATCATGTCTGGATCCGCTGCATTAATGAA
TCGGCCAACGCGCGGGGAGAGGCGGTTTGCGTATTGGGCGCTCTTCCGCTTCCTCGCTCACTGACTCGCT
GCGCTCGGTCGTTCGGCTGCGGCGAGCGGTATCAGCTCACTCAAAGGCGGTAATACGGTTATCCACAGAA
TCAGGGGATAACGCAGGAAAGAACATGTGAGCAAAAGGCCAGCAAAAGGCCAGGAACCGTAAAAAGGCCG
CGTTGCTGGCGTTTTTCCATAGGCTCCGCCCCCCTGACGAGCATCACAAAAATCGACGCTCAAGTCAGAG
GTGGCGAAACCCGACAGGACTATAAAGATACCAGGCGTTTCCCCCTGGAAGCTCCCTCGTGCGCTCTCCT
GTTCCGACCCTGCCGCTTACCGCATACCTGTCCGCCTTTCTCCCTTCGGGAAGCGTGGCGCTTTCTCATA
GCTCACGCTGTAGGTATCTCAGTTCGGTGTAGGTCGTTCGCTCCAAGCTGGGCTGTGTGCACGAACCCCC
CGTTCAGCCCGACCGCTGCGCCTTATCCGGTAACTATCGTCTTGAGTCCAACCCGGTAAGACACGACTTA
TCGCCACTGGCAGCAGCCACTGGTAACAGGATTAGCAGAGCGAGGTATGTAGGCGGTGCTACAGAGTTCT
TGAAGTGGTGGCCTAACTACGGCTACACTAGAAGAACAGTATTTGGTATCTGCGCTCTGCTGAAGCCAGT
TACCTTCGGAAAAAGAGTTGGTAGCTCTTGATCCGGCAAACAAACCACCGCTGGTAGCGGTGGTTTTTTT
GTTTGCAAGCAGCAGATTACGCGCAGAAAAAAAGGATCTCAAGAAGATCCTTTGATCTTTTCTACGGGGT
CTGACGCTCAGTGGAACGAAAACTCACGTTAAGGGATTTTGGTCATGAGATTATCAAAAAGGATCTTCAC
CTAGATCCTTTTAAATTAAAAATGAAGTTTTAAATCAATCTAAAGTATATATGAGTAAACTTGGTCTGAC
AGTTACCAATGCTTAATCAGTGAGGCACCTATCTCAGCGATCTGTCTATTTCGTTCATCCATAGTTGCCT
GACTCCCCGTCGTGTAGATAACTACGATACGGGAGGGCTTACCATCTGGCCCCAGTGCTGCAATGATACC
GCGAGACCCACGCTCACCGGCTCCAGATTTATCAGCAATAAACCAGCCAGCCGGAAGGGCCGAGCGCAGA
AGTGGTCCTGCAACTTTATCCGCCTCCATCCAGTCTATTAATTGTTGCCGGGAAGCTAGAGTAAGTAGTT
CGCCAGTTAATAGTTTGCGCAACGTTGTTGCCATTGCTACAGGCATCGTGGTGTCACGCTCGTCGTTTGG
TATGGCTTCATTCAGCTCCGGTTCCCAACGATCAAGGCGAGTTACATGATCCCCCATGTTGTGCAAAAAA
GCGGTTAGCTCCTTCGGTCCTCCGATCGTTGTCAGAAGTAAGTTGGCCGCAGTGTTATCACTCATGGTTA
TGGCAGCACTGCATAATTCTCTTACTGTCATGCCATCCGTAAGATGCTTTTCTGTGACTGGTGAGTACTC
AACCAAGTCATTCTGAGAATAGTGTATGCGGCGACCGAGTTGCTCTTGCCCGGCGTCAATACGGGATAAT
ACCGCGCCACATAGCAGAACTTTAAAAGTGCTCATCATTGGAAAACGTTCTTCGGGGCGAAAACTCTCAA
GGATCTTACCGCTGTTGAGATCCAGTTCGATGTAACCCACTCGTGCACCCAACTGATCTTCAGCATCTTT
TACTTTCACCAGCGTTTCTGGGTGAGCAAAAACAGGAAGGCAAAATGCCGCAAAAAAGGGAATAAGGGCG
ACACGGAAATGTTGAATACTCATACTCTTCCTTTTTCAATGACCGCTTTGGAAAAACAAAGACTGTATTT
CCTGGAAATTAATGTTTATTCAATAAACTGTGTATTCAGCTATATTCACATAGTGGTGAGGCTGAAATGA
GGCGGGAAGAGGCGGTTGGGGCTTAATTATATCAATTTGGGTGGCCCCACAGCGCCTCCAAGGCGCCAGT
CCTGTTTTGACAAGTTGCCTCTGGAAGCCTCTCTTCTTTTTCTCCAGAGTAAGCGGAGGCCAGGGGCCCC
CGGCCTCTGCTTAATACTAAAAAAAACAGCTGTTGTCATAGTAATGATTGGGTGGAAACATTCCAGGCCT
GGGTGGAGAGGCTTTTTGCTTCCTCTTGCAAAACCACACTGACATTCCAGGCCTGGGTGGAGAGGCTTTT
TGCTTCCTCTTGCAAAACCACACTGCCCTCTGGAGGGCAGTTGCCTAGCAACTAATTAAAAGAGGATGTC
GCACGGCCAGCTGCGGTCAGTTAGTCACTTCCTGCTTAACTGACTTGACATTTTCTATTTTAAGAGTCGG
GAGGAAAATTACTGTGTTGGAGGCCCTCCGCCATCTTCTGAAGCTGAATCGAATTAACTTGTTTATTGCA
GCTTATAATGGTTACAAATAAAGCAATAGCATCACAAATTTCACAAATAAAGCATTTTTTTCACTGCATT
CTAGTTGTGGTTTGTCCAAACTCATCAATGTATCTTATCATGTCTGGATCTGATATCATCGTC
